>Addgene plasmid #169698 | pSUB7 | depositor full sequence | sequence record 328789 | pSUB7 sequence 3440 bps
GCAGGTGGCACTTTTCGGGGAAATGTGCGCGGAACCCCTATTTGTTTATTTTTCTAAATACATTCAAATA
TGTATCCGCTCATGAGACAATAACCCTGATAAATGCTTCAATAATATTGAAAAAGGAAGAGTATGAGTAT
TCAACATTTCCGTGTCGCCCTTATTCCCTTTTTTGCGGCATTTTGCCTTCCTGTTTTTGCTCACCCAGAA
ACGCTGGTGAAAGTAAAAGATGCTGAAGATCAGTTGGGTGCACGAGTGGGTTACATCGAACTGGATCTCA
ACAGCGGTAAGATCCTTGAGAGTTTTCGCCCCGAAGAACGTTTTCCAATGATGAGCACTTTTAAAGTTCT
GCTATGTGGCGCGGTATTATCCCGTGTTGACGCCGGGCAAGAGCAACTCGGTCGCCGCATACACTATTCT
CAGAATGACTTGGTTGAGTACTCACCAGTCACAGAAAAGCATCTTACGGATGGCATGACAGTAAGAGAAT
TATGCAGTGCTGCCATAACCATGAGTGATAACACTGCGGCCAACTTACTTCTGACAACGATCGGAGGACC
GAAGGAGCTAACCGCTTTTTTGCACAACATGGGGGATCATGTAACTCGCCTTGATCGTTGGGAACCGGAG
CTGAATGAAGCCATACCAAACGACGAGCGTGACACCACGATGCCTGCAGCAATGGCAACAACGTTGCGCA
AACTATTAACTGGCGAACTACTTACTCTAGCTTCCCGGCAACAATTAATAGACTGGATGGAGGCGGATAA
AGTTGCAGGACCACTTCTGCGCTCGGCCCTTCCGGCTGGCTGGTTTATTGCTGATAAATCTGGAGCCGGT
GAGCGTGGGTCTCGCGGTATCATTGCAGCACTGGGGCCAGATGGTAAGCCCTCCCGTATCGTAGTTATCT
ACACGACGGGGAGTCAGGCAACTATGGATGAACGAAATAGACAGATCGCTGAGATAGGTGCCTCACTGAT
TAAGCATTGGTAACTGTCAGACCAAGTTTACTCATATATACTTTAGATTGATTTAAAACTTCATTTTTAA
TTTTGGTGCACTCTCAGTACAATCTGCTCTGATGCCGCATAGTTAAGCCAGTATACACTCCGCTATCGCT
ACGTGACTGGGTCATGGCTGCGCCCCGACACCCGCCAACACCCGCTGACGCGCCCTGACGGGCTTGTCTG
CTCCCGGCATCCGCTTACAGACAAGCTGTGACCGTCTCCGGGAGCTGCATGTGTCAGAGGTTTTCACCGT
CATCACCGAAACGCGCGAGGCAGCAAGGAGATGGCGCCCAACAGTCCCCCGGCCACGGGGCCTGCCACCA
TACCCACGCCGAAACAAGCGCTCATGAGCCCGAAGTGGCGAGCCCGATCTTCCCCATCGGTGATGTCGGC
GATATAGGCGCCAGCAACCGCACCTGTGGCGCCGGTGATGCCGGCCACGATGCGTCCGGCGTAGAGGATC
CAGCAGTTCAACCTGTTGATAGTACGTACTAAGCTCTCATGTTTCACGTACTAAGCTCTCATGTTTAACG
TACTAAGCTCTCATGTTTAACGAACTAAACCCTCATGGCTAACGTACTAAGCTCTCATGGCTAACGTACT
AAGCTCTCATGTTTCACGTACTAAGCTCTCATGTTTGAACAATAAAATTAATATAAATCAGCAACTTAAA
TAGCCTCTAAGGTTTTAAGTTTTATAAGAAAAAAAAGAATATATAAGGCTTTTAAAGCTTTTAAGGTTTA
ACGGTTGTGGACAACAAGCCAGGGATGTAACGCACTGAGAAGCCCTTAGAGCCTCTCAAAGCAATTTTCA
GTGACACAGGAACACTTAACGGCTGACATGGCCTTAGAAGGCGTTTTAGAAGCCCTAATGGATGGAGTCA
AAACAAACTAGCGATCGAATTCCACCACCATCATCACCATTAGTAATGTAGGCTGGAGCTGCTTCGAAGT
TCCTATACTTTCTAGAGAATAGGAACTTCGGAATAGGAACTTCAAGATCCCCTCACGCTGCCGCAAGCAC
TCAGGGCGCAAGGGCTGCTAAAGGAAGCGGAACACGTAGAAAGCCAGTCCGCAGAAACGGTGCTGACCCC
GGATGAATGTCAGCTACTGGGCTATCTGGACAAGGGAAAACGCAAGCGCAAAGAGAAAGCAGGTAGCTTG
CAGTGGGCTTACATGGCGATAGCTAGACTGGGCGGTTTTATGGACAGCAAGCGAACCGGAATTGCCAGCT
GGGGCGCCCTCTGGTAAGGTTGGGAAGCCCTGCAAAGTAAACTGGATGGCTTTCTTGCCGCCAAGGATCT
GATGGCGCAGGGGATCAAGATCTGATCAAGAGACAGGATGAGGATCGTTTCGCATGATTGAACAAGATGG
ATTGCACGCAGGTTCTCCGGCCGCTTGGGTGGAGAGGCTATTCGGCTATGACTGGGCACAACAGACAATC
GGCTGCTCTGATGCCGCCGTGTTCCGGCTGTCAGCGCAGGGGCGCCCGGTTCTTTTTGTCAAGACCGACC
TGTCCGGTGCCCTGAATGAACTGCAGGACGAGGCAGCGCGGCTATCGTGGCTGGCCACGACGGGCGTTCC
TTGCGCAGCTGTGCTCGACGTTGTCACTGAAGCGGGAAGGGACTGGCTGCTATTGGGCGAAGTGCCGGGG
CAGGATCTCCTGTCATCTCACCTTGCTCCTGCCGAGAAAGTATCCATCATGGCTGATGCAATGCGGCGGC
TGCATACGCTTGATCCGGCTACCTGCCCATTCGACCACCAAGCGAAACATCGCATCGAGCGAGCACGTAC
TCGGATGGAAGCCGGTCTTGTCGATCAGGATGATCTGGACGAAGAGCATCAGGGGCTCGCGCCAGCCGAA
CTGTTCGCCAGGCTCAAGGCGCGCATGCCCGACGGCGAGGATCTCGTCGTGACCCATGGCGATGCCTGCT
TGCCGAATATCATGGTGGAAAATGGCCGCTTTTCTGGATTCATCGACTGTGGCCGGCTGGGTGTGGCGGA
CCGCTATCAGGACATAGCGTTGGCTACCCGTGATATTGCTGAAGAGCTTGGCGGCGAATGGGCTGACCGC
TTCCTCGTGCTTTACGGTATCGCCGCTCCCGATTCGCAGCGCATCGCCTTCTATCGCCTTCTTGACGAGT
TCTTCTGAGCGGGACTCTGGGGTTCGAAATGACCGACCAAGCGACGCCCAACCTGCCATCACGAGATTTC
GATTCCACCGCCGCCTTCTATGAAAGGTTGGGCTTCGGAATCGTTTTCCGGGACGCCGGCTGGATGATCC
TCCAGCGCGGGGATCTCATGCTGGAGTTCTTCGCCCACCCCAGCTTCAAAAGCGCTCTGAAGTTCCTATA
CTTTCTAGAGAATAGGAACTTCGGAATAGGAACTAAGGAGGATATTCATATGCGGAATTCCCGGGAGAGC
TCGATGATCT
Features (pLannotate 1.2.2; 11 found; start..end, strand, type, name):
     28..132     +  promoter       AmpR promoter: bla
    133..993     +  CDS            AmpR: β-lactamase; bla; confers resistance to ampicillin, carbenicillin, and related antibiotics
   1054..1142    -  misc_feature   bom (fragment): basis of mobility region from pBR322
   1244..1284    -  CDS            rop (fragment): Rop protein, which maintains plasmids at low copy number; rop
   1283..1472    -  CDS            TcR (fragment): tetracycline efflux protein; tet; confers resistance to tetracycline
   1471..1848    +  rep_origin     R6K γ ori: γ replication origin from E. coli plasmid R6K; requires the R6K initiator protein pi for replication
   1956..2003    -  protein_bind   FRT: FLP-mediated recombination occurs in the 8-bp core sequence TCTAGAAA (Turan and Bode, 2011). FLP recombinase from the Saccharomyces cerevisiae 2μ plasmid
   1997..2332    +  CDS            tnpA (fragment): TN5P_ECOLX - Also known as tnp. Experimental evidence at protein level: Swiss-Prot protein existence level 1. Mediates transposition of transposon Tn5 by a 'cut and paste' mechanism. First, the monomeric transposase binds the 19 bp inverted DNA repeats flanking the transposon. Then, dimerization of the DNA- bound transposase creates a synaptic DNA complex. After nicking of the first DNA strand, excision of the transposon proceeds through a series of intermediates. The transposase then mediates the insertion of the transposon at a new site by strand transfer. The activity of the wild- type tran
   2364..3155    +  CDS            neo: KKA2_KLEPN - Also known as kan, nptII. Experimental evidence at protein level: Swiss-Prot protein existence level 1. Resistance to kanamycin, neomycin, paromomycin, ribostamycin, butirosin and gentamicin B. From Klebsiella pneumoniae.
   3179..3331    +  CDS            ble (fragment): BLE_KLEPN - Experimental evidence at protein level: Swiss-Prot protein existence level 1. Binding protein with a strong affinity to the bleomycin family of antibiotics. Binds to CL990; an antimitotic-antibiotic compound. From Klebsiella pneumoniae.
   3349..3382    -  protein_bind   FRT (minimal): supports FLP-mediated excision but not integration (Turan and Bode, 2011) FLP recombinase from the Saccharomyces cerevisiae 2μ plasmid
