>Addgene plasmid #169698 | pSUB7 | addgene full sequence | sequence record 334547 | Addgene NGS Result
ATGAGTATTCAACATTTCCGTGTCGCCCTTATTCCCTTTTTTGCGGCATTTTGCCTTCCTGTTTTTGCTC
ACCCAGAAACGCTGGTGAAAGTAAAAGATGCTGAAGATCAGTTGGGTGCACGAGTGGGTTACATCGAACT
GGATCTCAACAGCGGTAAGATCCTTGAGAGTTTTCGCCCCGAAGAACGTTTTCCAATGATGAGCACTTTT
AAAGTTCTGCTATGTGGCGCGGTATTATCCCGTGTTGACGCCGGGCAAGAGCAACTCGGTCGCCGCATAC
ACTATTCTCAGAATGACTTGGTTGAGTACTCACCAGTCACAGAAAAGCATCTTACGGATGGCATGACAGT
AAGAGAATTATGCAGTGCTGCCATAACCATGAGTGATAACACTGCGGCCAACTTACTTCTGACAACGATC
GGAGGACCGAAGGAGCTAACCGCTTTTTTGCACAACATGGGGGATCATGTAACTCGCCTTGATCGTTGGG
AACCGGAGCTGAATGAAGCCATACCAAACGACGAGCGTGACACCACGATGCCTGCAGCAATGGCAACAAC
GTTGCGCAAACTATTAACTGGCGAACTACTTACTCTAGCTTCCCGGCAACAATTAATAGACTGGATGGAG
GCGGATAAAGTTGCAGGACCACTTCTGCGCTCGGCCCTTCCGGCTGGCTGGTTTATTGCTGATAAATCTG
GAGCCGGTGAGCGTGGGTCTCGCGGTATCATTGCAGCACTGGGGCCAGATGGTAAGCCCTCCCGTATCGT
AGTTATCTACACGACGGGGAGTCAGGCAACTATGGATGAACGAAATAGACAGATCGCTGAGATAGGTGCC
TCACTGATTAAGCATTGGTAACTGTCAGACCAAGTTTACTCATATATACTTTAGATTGATTTATGGTGCA
CTCTCAGTACAATCTGCTCTGATGCCGCATAGTTAAGCCAGTATACACTCCGCTATCGCTACGTGACTGG
GTCATGGCTGCGCCCCGACACCCGCCAACACCCGCTGACGCGCCCTGACGGGCTTGTCTGCTCCCGGCAT
CCGCTTACAGACAAGCTGTGACCGTCTCCGGGAGCTGCATGTGTCAGAGGTTTTCACCGTCATCACCGAA
ACGCGCGAGGCAGCAAGGAGATGGCGCCCAACAGTCCCCCGGCCACGGGGCCTGCCACCATACCCACGCC
GAAACAAGCGCTCATGAGCCCGAAGTGGCGAGCCCGATCTTCCCCATCGGTGATGTCGGCGATATAGGCG
CCAGCAACCGCACCTGTGGCGCCGGTGATGCCGGCCACGATGCGTCCGGCGTAGAGGATCCGGCCACGAT
GCGTCCGGCGTAGAGGATCTGAAGATCAGCAGTTCAACCTGTTGATAGTACGTACTAAGCTCTCATGTTT
CACGTACTAAGCTCTCATGTTTAACGTACTAAGCTCTCATGTTTAACGAACTAAACCCTCATGGCTAACG
TACTAAGCTCTCATGGCTAACGTACTAAGCTCTCATGTTTCACGTACTAAGCTCTCATGTTTGAACAATA
AAATTAATATAAATCAGCAACTTAAATAGCCTCTAAGGTTTTAAGTTTTATAAGAAAAAAAAGAATATAT
AAGGCTTTTAAAGCTTTTAAGGTTTAACGGTTGTGGACAACAAGCCAGGGATGTAACGCACTGAGAAGCC
CTTAGAGCCTCTCAAAGCAATTTTGAGTGACACAGGAACACTTAACGGCTGACATGGGAATTCCACCACC
ATCATCACCATTAGTAATGTAGGCTGGAGCTGCTTCGAAGTTCCTATACTTTCTAGAGAATAGGAACTTC
GGAATAGGAACTTCAAGATCCCCCACGCTGCCGCAAGCACTCAGGGCGCAAGGGCTGCTAAAGGAAGCGG
AACACGTAGAAAGCCAGTCCGCAGAAACGGTGCTGACCCCGGATGAATGTCAGCTACTGGGCTATCTGGA
CAAGGGAAAACGCAAGCGCAAAGAGAAAGCAGGTAGCTTGCAGTGGGCTTACATGGCGATAGCTAGACTG
GGCGGTTTTATGGACAGCAAGCGAACCGGAATTGCCAGCTGGGGCGCCCTCTGGTAAGGTTGGGAAGCCC
TGCAAAGTAAACTGGATGGCTTTCTTGCCGCCAAGGATCTGATGGCGCAGGGGATCAAGATCTGATCAAG
AGACAGGATGAGGATCGTTTCGCATGATTGAACAAGATGGATTGCACGCAGGTTCTCCGGCCGCTTGGGT
GGAGAGGCTATTCGGCTATGACTGGGCACAACAGACAATCGGCTGCTCTGATGCCGCCGTGTTCCGGCTG
TCAGCGCAGGGGCGCCCGGTTCTTTTTGTCAAGACCGACCTGTCCGGTGCCCTGAATGAACTGCAGGACG
AGGCAGCGCGGCTATCGTGGCTGGCCACGACGGGCGTTCCTTGCGCAGCTGTGCTCGACGTTGTCACTGA
AGCGGGAAGGGACTGGCTGCTATTGGGCGAAGTGCCGGGGCAGGATCTCCTGTCATCTCACCTTGCTCCT
GCCGAGAAAGTATCCATCATGGCTGATGCAATGCGGCGGCTGCATACGCTTGATCCGGCTACCTGCCCAT
TCGACCACCAAGCGAAACATCGCATCGAGCGAGCACGTACTCGGATGGAAGCCGGTCTTGTCGATCAGGA
TGATCTGGACGAAGAGCATCAGGGGCTCGCGCCAGCCGAACTGTTCGCCAGGCTCAAGGCGCGCATGCCC
GACGGCGAGGATCTCGTCGTGACCCATGGCGATGCCTGCTTGCCGAATATCATGGTGGAAAATGGCCGCT
TTTCTGGATTCATCGACTGTGGCCGGCTGGGTGTGGCGGACCGCTATCAGGACATAGCGTTGGCTACCCG
TGATATTGCTGAAGAGCTTGGCGGCGAATGGGCTGACCGCTTCCTCGTGCTTTACGGTATCGCCGCTCCC
GATTCGCAGCGCATCGCCTTCTATCGCCTTCTTGACGAGTTCTTCTGAGCGGGACTCTGGGGTTCGAAAT
GACCGACCAAGCGACGCCCAACCTGCCATCACGAGATTTCGATTCCACCGCCGCCTTCTATGAAAGGTTG
GGCTTCGGAATCGTTTTCCGGGACGCCGGCTGGATGATCCTCCAGCGCGGGGATCTCATGCTGGAGTTCT
TCGCCCACCCCAGCTTCAAAAGCGCTCTGAAGTTCCTATACTCTCTAGAGAATAGGAACTTCGGAATAGG
AACTAAGGAGGATATTCATATGCGGAATTCCCGGGAGAGCTCGATGATCTGCAGGTGGCACTTTTCGGGG
AAATGTGCGCGGAACCCCTATTTGTTTATTTTTCTAAATACATTCAAATATGTATCCGCTCATGAGACAA
TAACCCTGATAAATGCTTCAATAATATTGAAAAAGGAAGAGT
Features (pLannotate 1.2.2; 11 found; start..end, strand, type, name):
      1..861     +  CDS            AmpR: β-lactamase; bla; confers resistance to ampicillin, carbenicillin, and related antibiotics
    902..992     -  misc_feature   bom (fragment): basis of mobility region from pBR322
   1094..1134    -  CDS            rop (fragment): Rop protein, which maintains plasmids at low copy number; rop
   1133..1321    -  CDS            TcR (fragment): tetracycline efflux protein; tet; confers resistance to tetracycline
   1346..1734    +  rep_origin     R6K γ ori: γ replication origin from E. coli plasmid R6K; requires the R6K initiator protein pi for replication
   1787..1834    -  protein_bind   FRT: FLP-mediated recombination occurs in the 8-bp core sequence TCTAGAAA (Turan and Bode, 2011). FLP recombinase from the Saccharomyces cerevisiae 2μ plasmid
   1839..2162    +  CDS            tnpA (fragment): TN5P_ECOLX - Also known as tnp. Experimental evidence at protein level: Swiss-Prot protein existence level 1. Mediates transposition of transposon Tn5 by a 'cut and paste' mechanism. First, the monomeric transposase binds the 19 bp inverted DNA repeats flanking the transposon. Then, dimerization of the DNA- bound transposase creates a synaptic DNA complex. After nicking of the first DNA strand, excision of the transposon proceeds through a series of intermediates. The transposase then mediates the insertion of the transposon at a new site by strand transfer. The activity of the wild- type tran
   2194..2985    +  CDS            neo: KKA2_KLEPN - Also known as kan, nptII. Experimental evidence at protein level: Swiss-Prot protein existence level 1. Resistance to kanamycin, neomycin, paromomycin, ribostamycin, butirosin and gentamicin B. From Klebsiella pneumoniae.
   3009..3161    +  CDS            ble (fragment): BLE_KLEPN - Experimental evidence at protein level: Swiss-Prot protein existence level 1. Binding protein with a strong affinity to the bleomycin family of antibiotics. Binds to CL990; an antimitotic-antibiotic compound. From Klebsiella pneumoniae.
   3179..3224    -  protein_bind   FRT: FLP-mediated recombination occurs in the 8-bp core sequence TCTAGAAA (Turan and Bode, 2011). FLP recombinase from the Saccharomyces cerevisiae 2μ plasmid
   3298..3402    +  promoter       AmpR promoter: bla
