[The description below was written by a language model from this plasmid's Addgene catalogue record and pLannotate feature annotations shown in this document.]
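Description:
pSUB7 is a small (about 3.4 kb) bacterial template plasmid used to generate PCR cassettes for adding a C-terminal 6xHis epitope tag to chromosomal genes by Lambda Red recombineering. It is built on pSU311, a derivative of the suicide vector pGP704, and replicates from the R6K γ origin. This origin depends on the pi initiator protein, so the plasmid is maintained at low copy only in pir-expressing hosts such as a lambda pir lysogen and cannot persist in ordinary target strains. That limits background from carried-over template. Selection of the plasmid itself is by ampicillin, through bla under its own promoter. The annotation also picks up short remnants of pBR322-type sequence (bom, rop and tetracycline-resistance fragments) that appear to be non-functional backbone leftovers.

The payload, cloned as an EcoRI fragment of roughly 1.5 kb, is a 6xHis coding segment ending in a stop codon, placed next to an FRT-flanked aph (kanamycin resistance) cassette derived from pKD4. The feature tables show the neo/aph gene between two FRT sites, together with Tn5-derived transposase and ble fragments that accompany this cassette. The His tag itself is too short to have been annotated. In use, the 6xHis-FRT-aph-FRT segment is amplified with primers carrying 40-nt extensions. One extension matches the sequence just upstream of the target gene's stop codon and the other matches a downstream region. The product is recombined into a strain expressing the Lambda Red functions, with kanamycin selection. The FRT sites allow later FLP-mediated removal of the marker, leaving the tagged gene. The sequencing-derived and depositor sequences differ slightly in length (3,402 versus 3,440 nt) but share the same feature layout.
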