Addgene plasmid #169698: pSUB7
Purpose: Template plasmid for generating C-terminal 6-His epitope tag fusions to bacterial genes by "Lambda red" recombineering.
Depositing lab: Nara Figueroa. Depositing organization: CNRS UMR 9198, institut de biologie intégrative de la cellule recherche. Publication: Epitope tagging of chromosomal genes in Salmonella. Uzzau S, Figueroa-Bossi N, Rubino S, Bossi L. Proc Natl Acad Sci U S A. 2001 Dec 18;98(26):15264-9. doi: 10.1073/pnas.261348198. Epub 2001 Dec 11. PubMed 11742086.
Backbone
  Vector backbone: pSU311
  Backbone manufacturer: Uzzau et al (PubMed 11742086). Note, pSU311 was initially derived from pGP704 (Miller & Mekalanos; PubMed 2836362)
  Backbone size w/o insert (bp): 1932
  Total vector size (bp): 3440
  Vector type: Bacterial Expression
Growth in bacteria
  Bacterial resistance: Ampicillin, 100 μg/mL
  Growth temperature: 37°C
  Growth strain: cc118 lambda pir
  Copy number: Low Copy
Gene/Insert
  Gene/Insert name: 6xHis epitope tag adjacent to FRT-flanked aph (KanR) gene
  Species: E.coli and partially synthetic
  Insert size (bp): 1508
  Tag / fusion protein: 6xHis tag (N terminal on insert)
  Cloning method: Restriction Enzyme; 5′ cloning site EcoRI (not destroyed); 3′ cloning site EcoRI (not destroyed)
  Sequencing primers: 5′ AGGGATGTAACGCACTGAGA; 3′ CCTGCAGATCATCGAGCTCT
Resource information
  A portion of this plasmid was derived from a plasmid made by: B. Wanner. The FRT-flanked aph (KanR) cassette was derived from plasmid pKD4 (Datsenko & Wanner, PubMed 10829079)
Terms and licenses: Academic/Nonprofit Terms; Industry Terms: Not Available to Industry
Depositor comments: The 6xHis-FRT-aph-FRT segment is amplified by PCR with primers ending with the sequences 5'...CACCACCATCATCACCATTAG-3' (Forward primer) and 5'...CATATGAATATCCTCCTTAG-3' (Reverse primer) and carrying 40 nt 5' extensions identical to the sequence immediately preceding the stop codon of the targeted gene (Fw primer) and to a region downstream from it (Rv primer). The amplified fragment is used for DNA recombineering in a strain expressing the Lambda Red operon.
How to cite: pSUB7 was a gift from Nara Figueroa (Addgene plasmid # 169698 ; http://n2t.net/addgene:169698 ; RRID:Addgene_169698)
